Addgene plasmid #245014: EGFP Rab3a T36N
Purpose: Distribution and localization of rat Rab3a T36N mutant
Depositing lab: Thomas Martin. Depositing organization: University of Wisconsin, Madison.
Backbone
  Vector backbone: C1
  Vector type: Mammalian Expression
Growth in bacteria
  Bacterial resistance: Kanamycin, 50 μg/mL
  Growth temperature: 37°C
  Growth strain: DH5alpha
  Copy number: High Copy
Gene/Insert
  Gene/Insert name: Rab3a
  Species: R. norvegicus (rat)
  Mutation: T36N
  Entrez Gene: Rab3a (a.k.a. RAB3)
  Tag / fusion protein: EGFP (N terminal on insert)
  Cloning method: Restriction Enzyme; 5′ cloning site Unknown (unknown if destroyed)
Terms and licenses: Academic/Nonprofit Terms; Industry Terms: Not Available to Industry
How to cite: EGFP Rab3a T36N was a gift from Thomas Martin (Addgene plasmid # 245014 ; http://n2t.net/addgene:245014 ; RRID:Addgene_245014)
