[The description below was written by a language model from this plasmid's Addgene catalogue record and pLannotate feature annotations shown in this document.]
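Description:
EGFP Rab3a T36N is a mammalian expression plasmid of about 5.3 kb, built on a "C1" backbone whose feature layout matches the EGFP-C1 style of vector, in which the fluorescent protein sits upstream of the cloning site. It is maintained in E. coli as a high-copy plasmid through a ColE1/pUC-type origin and is selected with kanamycin. A single NeoR/KanR (Tn5 aminoglycoside phosphotransferase) gene serves both hosts. The bacterial bla promoter drives it in E. coli, while the SV40 early promoter and the HSV TK polyadenylation signal allow G418 selection of transfected mammalian cells. An f1 origin is also present. Short annotated fragments of ble, SV40 large T antigen and the bGH poly(A) signal appear to be backbone remnants rather than functional units.

The expression cassette uses the human CMV immediate early enhancer and promoter to drive EGFP. EGFP is joined through a short remnant of the multiple cloning site to the rat Rab3a coding sequence, and the transcript ends at the SV40 poly(A) signal. The product is therefore Rab3a tagged with EGFP at its N terminus, which leaves the Rab C terminus free. The annotation tool matched the insert to the mouse Rab3a protein entry, but the catalogue record gives rat as the species. The restriction sites used for cloning are not recorded.

Rab3a is a small GTPase that regulates the docking and exocytosis of secretory vesicles. T36N lies in the nucleotide-binding region, and this type of substitution is generally used as a GDP-locked, dominant-negative form, although the record itself does not characterise the mutant. The stated purpose is to visualise the distribution and localization of the mutant protein in cells.
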