Features (pLannotate 1.2.2; 16 found; start..end, strand, type, name):
      1..304     +  enhancer       CMV enhancer: human cytomegalovirus immediate early enhancer
    305..508     +  promoter       CMV promoter: human cytomegalovirus (CMV) immediate early promoter
    553..1269    +  CDS            EGFP: EGFP is a basic (constitutively fluorescent) green fluorescent protein published in 1996, derived from Aequorea victoria. It is reported to be a rapidly-maturing weak dimer with moderate acid sensitivity.
   1270..1314    +  misc_feature   MCS (fragment): multiple cloning site
   1315..1974    +  CDS            Rab3a: RAB3A_MOUSE - Experimental evidence at protein level: Swiss-Prot protein existence level 1. Small GTP-binding protein that plays a central role in regulated exocytosis and secretion. Controls the recruitment, tethering and docking of secretory vesicles to the plasma membrane (PubMed:11598194). Upon stimulation, switches to its active GTP-bound form, cycles to vesicles and recruits effectors such as RIMS1, RIMS2, Rabphilin-3A/RPH3A, RPH3AL or SYTL4 to help the docking of vesicules onto the plasma membrane (By similarity). Upon GTP hydrolysis by GTPase-activating protein, dissociates from the ve
   2000..2084    +  CDS            large T antigen (fragment): large T antigen from SV40 (simian virus 40)
   2107..2228    +  polyA_signal   SV40 poly(A) signal: SV40 polyadenylation signal
   2262..2690    -  rep_origin     f1 ori (sequence partly withheld): f1 bacteriophage origin of replication; arrow indicates direction of (+) strand synthesis
   2717..2821    +  promoter       AmpR promoter: bla
   2890..3100    +  promoter       SV40 promoter: SV40 early promoter
   3143..3937    +  CDS            NeoR/KanR: aminoglycoside phosphotransferase from Tn5; aph(3')-II (or nptII); confers resistance to neomycin, kanamycin, and G418 (Geneticin®)
   3958..4110    +  CDS            ble (fragment): BLE_KLEPN - Experimental evidence at protein level: Swiss-Prot protein existence level 1. Binding protein with a strong affinity to the bleomycin family of antibiotics. Binds to CL990; an antimitotic-antibiotic compound. From Klebsiella pneumoniae.
   4169..4216    +  polyA_signal   HSV TK poly(A) signal: herpes simplex virus thymidine kinase polyadenylation signal (Cole and Stacy, 1985)
   4307..4323    -  polyA_signal   bGH poly(A) signal (fragment): bovine growth hormone polyadenylation signal
   4545..5133    +  rep_origin     ori: high-copy-number ColE1/pMB1/pBR322/pUC origin of replication
   5248..5307    +  enhancer       CMV enhancer (fragment): human cytomegalovirus immediate early enhancer
>Addgene plasmid #245014 | EGFP Rab3a T36N | addgene full sequence | sequence record 487643 | Addgene NGS Result
CGTTACATAACTTACGGTAAATGGCCCGCCTGGCTGACCGCCCAACGACCCCCGCCCATTGACGTCAATA
ATGACGTATGTTCCCATAGTAACGCCAATAGGGACTTTCCATTGACGTCAATGGGTGGAGTATTTACGGT
AAACTGCCCACTTGGCAGTACATCAAGTGTATCATATGCCAAGTACGCCCCCTATTGACGTCAATGACGG
TAAATGGCCCGCCTGGCATTATGCCCAGTACATGACCTTATGGGACTTTCCTACTTGGCAGTACATCTAC
GTATTAGTCATCGCTATTACCATGGTGATGCGGTTTTGGCAGTACATCAATGGGCGTGGATAGCGGTTTG
ACTCACGGGGATTTCCAAGTCTCCACCCCATTGACGTCAATGGGAGTTTGTTTTGGCACCAAAATCAACG
GGACTTTCCAAAATGTCGTAACAACTCCGCCCCATTGACGCAAATGGGCGGTAGGCGTGTACGGTGGGAG
GTCTATATAAGCAGAGCTGGTTTAGTGAACCGTCAGATCCGCTAGCGCTACCGGTCGCCACCATGGTGAG
CAAGGGCGAGGAGCTGTTCACCGGGGTGGTGCCCATCCTGGTCGAGCTGGACGGCGACGTAAACGGCCAC
AAGTTCAGCGTGTCCGGCGAGGGCGAGGGCGATGCCACCTACGGCAAGCTGACCCTGAAGTTCATCTGCA
CCACCGGCAAGCTGCCCGTGCCCTGGCCCACCCTCGTGACCACCCTGACCTACGGCGTGCAGTGCTTCAG
CCGCTACCCCGACCACATGAAGCAGCACGACTTCTTCAAGTCCGCCATGCCCGAAGGCTACGTCCAGGAG
CGCACCATCTTCTTCAAGGACGACGGCAACTACAAGACCCGCGCCGAGGTGAAGTTCGAGGGCGACACCC
TGGTGAACCGCATCGAGCTGAAGGGCATCGACTTCAAGGAGGACGGCAACATCCTGGGGCACAAGCTGGA
GTACAACTACAACAGCCACAACGTCTATATCATGGCCGACAAGCAGAAGAACGGCATCAAGGTGAACTTC
AAGATCCGCCACAACATCGAGGACGGCAGCGTGCAGCTCGCCGACCACTACCAGCAGAACACCCCCATCG
GCGACGGCCCCGTGCTGCTGCCCGACAACCACTACCTGAGCACCCAGTCCGCCCTGAGCAAAGACCCCAA
CGAGAAGCGCGATCACATGGTCCTGCTGGAGTTCGTGACCGCCGCCGGGATCACTCTCGGCATGGACGAG
CTGTACAAGTCCGGACTCAGATCTCGAGCTCAAGCTTCGAATTCTGCAGTCGACATGGCCTCAGCCACAG
ACTCTCGATATGGGCAGAAGGAGTCCTCAGACCAGAACTTCGACTATATGTTCAAGATCCTGATCATTGG
TAACAGCAGTGTGGGCAAAAACTCATTCCTTTTCCGCTACGCAGACGACTCTTTTACTCCAGCCTTTGTC
AGCACTGTGGGCATAGACTTCAAGGTCAAAACCATCTACCGCAATGACAAGAGGATCAAGCTGCAGATCT
GGGACACAGCAGGACAAGAGCGGTACCGAACCATCACCACAGCCTACTACCGGGGCGCCATGGGCTTCAT
TCTAATGTATGACATCACCAATGAGGAGTCCTTCAATGCAGTGCAGGACTGGTCCACTCAGATCAAAACT
TACTCATGGGACAATGCCCAGGTGCTGCTGGTGGGGAACAAGTGCGACATGGAGGACGAGCGAGTGGTGT
CCTCAGAACGAGGCCGGCAGCTGGCCGACCACCTGGGCTTTGAGTTCTTTGAGGCCAGCGCCAAGGACAA
CATTAATGTCAAGCAGACCTTTGAACGTCTGGTGGACGTGATCTGTGAGAAGATGTCGGAGTCCCTAGAT
ACTGCAGACCCTGCAGTCACGGGTGCCAAGCAGGGCCCACAGCTCACCGACCAGCAGGCACCACCTCATC
AGGATTGCGCCTGCTGAGGATCCACCGGATCTAGATAACTGATCATAATCAGCCATACCACATTTGTAGA
GGTTTTACTTGCTTTAAAAAACCTCCCACACCTCCCCCTGAACCTGAAACATAAAATGAATGCAATTGTT
GTTGTTAACTTGTTTATTGCAGCTTATAATGGTTACAAATAAAGCAATAGCATCACAAATTTCACAAATA
AAGCATTTTTTTCACTGCATTCTAGTTGTGGTTTGTCCAAACTCATCAATGTATCTTAACGCGTAAATTG
TAAGCGTTAATATTTTGTTAAAATTCGCGTTAAATTTTTGTTAAATCAGCTCATTTTTTAACCAATAGGC
CGAAATCGGCAAAATCCCTTATAAATCAAAAGAATAGACCGAGATAGGGT
[37 nt withheld, positions 2361-2397]
AAAGAACGTGGACTCCAACGTCAAAGG
[49 nt withheld, positions 2425-2473]
T
[91 nt withheld, positions 2475-2565]
G
[124 nt withheld, positions 2567-2690]
CAGGTGGCACTTTTCGGGGAAATGTGCGCGGAACCCCTATTTGTTTATTTTTCTAAATACATTCAAATAT
GTATCCGCTCATGAGACAATAACCCTGATAAATGCTTCAATAATATTGAAAAAGGAAGAGTCCTGAGGCG
GAAAGAACCAGCTGTGGAATGTGTGTCATTTAGGGTGTGGAAAGTCCCCAGGCTCCCCAGCAGGCAGAAG
TATGCAAAGCATGCATCTCAATTAGTCAGCAACCATAGTCCCGCCCCTAACTCCGCCCATCCCGCCCCTA
ACTCCGCCCAGTTCCGCCCATTCTCCGCCCCATGGCTGACTAATTTTTTTTATTTATGCAGAGGCCGAGG
CCGCCTCGGCCTCTGAGCTATTCCAGAAGTAGTGAGGAGGCTTTTTTGGAGGCCTAGGCTTTTGCAAAGA
TCGATCAAGAGACAGGATGAGGATCGTTTCGCATGATTGAACAAGATGGATTGCACGCAGGTTCTCCGGC
CGCTTGGGTGGAGAGGCTATTCGGCTATGACTGGGCACAACAGACAATCGGCTGCTCTGATGCCGCCGTG
TTCCGGCTGTCAGCGCAGGGGCGCCCGGTTCTTTTTGTCAAGACCGACCTGTCCGGTGCCCTGAATGAAC
TGCAAGACGAGGCAGCGCGGCTATCGTGGCTGGCCACGACGGGCGTTCCTTGCGCAGCTGTGCTCGACGT
TGTCACTGAAGCGGGAAGGGACTGGCTGCTATTGGGCGAAGTGCCGGGGCAGGATCTCCTGTCATCTCAC
CTTGCTCCTGCCGAGAAAGTATCCATCATGGCTGATGCAATGCGGCGGCTGCATACGCTTGATCCGGCTA
CCTGCCCATTCGACCACCAAGCGAAACATCGCATCGAGCGAGCACGTACTCGGATGGAAGCCGGTCTTGT
CGATCAGGATGATCTGGACGAAGAGCATCAGGGGCTCGCGCCAGCCGAACTGTTCGCCAGGCTCAAGGCG
AGCATGCCCGACGGCGAGGATCTCGTCGTGACCCATGGCGATGCCTGCTTGCCGAATATCATGGTGGAAA
ATGGCCGCTTTTCTGGATTCATCGACTGTGGCCGGCTGGGTGTGGCGGACCGCTATCAGGACATAGCGTT
GGCTACCCGTGATATTGCTGAAGAGCTTGGCGGCGAATGGGCTGACCGCTTCCTCGTGCTTTACGGTATC
GCCGCTCCCGATTCGCAGCGCATCGCCTTCTATCGCCTTCTTGACGAGTTCTTCTGAGCGGGACTCTGGG
GTTCGAAATGACCGACCAAGCGACGCCCAACCTGCCATCACGAGATTTCGATTCCACCGCCGCCTTCTAT
GAAAGGTTGGGCTTCGGAATCGTTTTCCGGGACGCCGGCTGGATGATCCTCCAGCGCGGGGATCTCATGC
TGGAGTTCTTCGCCCACCCTAGGGGGAGGCTAACTGAAACACGGAAGGAGACAATACCGGAAGGAACCCG
CGCTATGACGGCAATAAAAAGACAGAATAAAACGCACGGTGTTGGGTCGTTTGTTCATAAACGCGGGGTT
CGGTCCCAGGGCTGGCACTCTGTCGATACCCCACCGAGACCCCATTGGGGCCAATACGCCCGCGTTTCTT
CCTTTTCCCCACCCCACCCCCCAAGTTCGGGTGAAGGCCCAGGGCTCGCAGCCAACGTCGGGGCGGCAGG
CCCTGCCATAGCCTCAGGTTACTCATATATACTTTAGATTGATTTAAAACTTCATTTTTAATTTAAAAGG
ATCTAGGTGAAGATCCTTTTTGATAATCTCATGACCAAAATCCCTTAACGTGAGTTTTCGTTCCACTGAG
CGTCAGACCCCGTAGAAAAGATCAAAGGATCTTCTTGAGATCCTTTTTTTCTGCGCGTAATCTGCTGCTT
GCAAACAAAAAAACCACCGCTACCAGCGGTGGTTTGTTTGCCGGATCAAGAGCTACCAACTCTTTTTCCG
AAGGTAACTGGCTTCAGCAGAGCGCAGATACCAAATACTGTTCTTCTAGTGTAGCCGTAGTTAGGCCACC
ACTTCAAGAACTCTGTAGCACCGCCTACATACCTCGCTCTGCTAATCCTGTTACCAGTGGCTGCTGCCAG
TGGCGATAAGTCGTGTCTTACCGGGTTGGACTCAAGACGATAGTTACCGGATAAGGCGCAGCGGTCGGGC
TGAACGGGGGGTTCGTGCACACAGCCCAGCTTGGAGCGAACGACCTACACCGAACTGAGATACCTACAGC
GTGAGCTATGAGAAAGCGCCACGCTTCCCGAAGGGAGAAAGGCGGACAGGTATCCGGTAAGCGGCAGGGT
CGGAACAGGAGAGCGCACGAGGGAGCTTCCAGGGGGAAACGCCTGGTATCTTTATAGTCCTGTCGGGTTT
CGCCACCTCTGACTTGAGCGTCGATTTTTGTGATGCTCGTCAGGGGGGCGGAGCCTATGGAAAAACGCCA
GCAACGCGGCCTTTTTACGGTTCCTGGCCTTTTGCTGGCCTTTTGCTCACATGTTCTTTCCTGCGTTATC
CCCTGATTCTGTGGATAACCGTATTACCGCCATGCATTAGTTATTAATAGTAATCAATTACGGGGTCATT
AGTTCATAGCCCATATATGGAGTTCCG
